>Addgene plasmid #141762 | TFORF0941 | addgene full sequence | sequence record 415097 | Addgene NGS Result
TTAATGTAGTCTTATGCAATACTCTTGTAGTCTTGCAACATGGTAACGATGAGTTAGCAACATGCCTTAC
AAGGAGAGAAAAAGCACCGTGCATGCCGATTGGTGGAAGTAAGGTGGTACGATCGTGCCTTATTAGGAAG
GCAACAGACGGGTCTGACATGGATTGGACGAACCACTGAATTGCCGCATTGCAGAGATATTGTATTTAAG
TGCCTAGCTCGATACATAAACGGGTCTCTCTGGTTAGACCAGATCTGAGCCTGGGAGCTCTCTGGCTAAC
TAGGGAACCCACTGCTTAAGCCTCAATAAAGCTTGCCTTGAGTGCTTCAAGTAGTGTGTGCCCGTCTGTT
GTGTGACTCTGGTAACTAGAGATCCCTCAGACCCTTTTAGTCAGTGTGGAAAATCTCTAGCAGTGGCGCC
CGAACAGGGACTTGAAAGCGAAAGGGAAACCAGAGGAGCTCTCTCGACGCAGGACTCGGCTTGCTGAAGC
GCGCACGGCAAGAGGCGAGGGGCGGCGACTGGTGAGTACGCCAAAAATTTTGACTAGCGGAGGCTAGAAG
GAGAGAGATGGGTGCGAGAGCGTCAGTATTAAGCGGGGGAGAATTAGATCGCGATGGGAAAAAATTCGGT
TAAGGCCAGGGGGAAAGAAAAAATATAAATTAAAACATATAGTATGGGCAAGCAGGGAGCTAGAACGATT
CGCAGTTAATCCTGGCCTGTTAGAAACATCAGAAGGCTGTAGACAAATACTGGGACAGCTACAACCATCC
CTTCAGACAGGATCAGAAGAACTTAGATCATTATATAATACAGTAGCAACCCTCTATTGTGTGCATCAAA
GGATAGAGATAAAAGACACCAAGGAAGCTTTAGACAAGATAGAGGAAGAGCAAAACAAAAGTAAGACCAC
CGCACAGCAAGCGGCCGCTGATCTTCAGACCTGGAGGAGGAGATATGAGGGACAATTGGAGAAGTGAATT
ATATAAATATAAAGTAGTAAAAATTGAACCATTAGGAGTAGCACCCACCAAGGCAAAGAGAAGAGTGGTG
CAGAGAGAAAAAAGAGCAGTGGGAATAGGAGCTTTGTTCCTTGGGTTCTTGGGAGCAGCAGGAAGCACTA
TGGGCGCAGCGTCAATGACGCTGACGGTACAGGCCAGACAATTATTGTCTGGTATAGTGCAGCAGCAGAA
CAATTTGCTGAGGGCTATTGAGGCGCAACAGCATCTGTTGCAACTCACAGTCTGGGGCATCAAGCAGCTC
CAGGCAAGAATCCTGGCTGTGGAAAGATACCTAAAGGATCAACAGCTCCTGGGGATTTGGGGTTGCTCTG
GAAAACTCATTTGCACCACTGCTGTGCCTTGGAATGCTAGTTGGAGTAATAAATCTCTGGAACAGATTTG
GAATCACACGACCTGGATGGAGTGGGACAGAGAAATTAACAATTACACAAGCTTAATACACTCCTTAATT
GAAGAATCGCAAAACCAGCAAGAAAAGAATGAACAAGAATTATTGGAATTAGATAAATGGGCAAGTTTGT
GGAATTGGTTTAACATAACAAATTGGCTGTGGTATATAAAATTATTCATAATGATAGTAGGAGGCTTGGT
AGGTTTAAGAATAGTTTTTGCTGTACTTTCTATAGTGAATAGAGTTAGGCAGGGATATTCACCATTATCG
TTTCAGACCCACCTCCCAACCCCGAGGGGACCCATGCATTGCATCTCAATTAGTCAGCAACCAGGTGTGG
AAAGTCCCCAGGCTCCCCAGCAGGCAGAAGTATGCAAAGCATGCGTCTCAATTAGTCAGCAACCATAGTC
CCGCCCCTAACTCCGCCCATCCCGCCCCTAACTCCGCCCAGTTCCGCCCATTCTCCGCCCCATGGCTGAC
TAATTTTTTTTATTTATGCAGAGGCCGAGGCCGCCTCGGCCTCTGAGCTATTCCAGAAGTAGTGAGGAGG
CTTTTTTGGAGGCCTAGGCTTTTGCAAAAAGCTTTCTAGAGGTACCACCGGAGCTTACCATGACCGAGTA
CAAGCCCACGGTGCGCCTCGCCACCCGCGACGACGTCCCCAGGGCCGTACGCACCCTCGCCGCCGCGTTC
GCCGACTACCCCGCCACGCGCCACACCGTCGATCCGGACCGCCACATCGAGCGGGTCACCGAGCTGCAAG
AACTCTTCCTCACGCGCGTCGGGCTCGACATCGGCAAGGTGTGGGTCGCGGACGACGGCGCCGCCGTGGC
GGTCTGGACCACGCCGGAGAGCGTCGAAGCGGGGGCGGTGTTCGCCGAGATCGGCCCGCGCATGGCCGAG
TTGAGCGGTTCCCGGCTGGCCGCGCAGCAACAGATGGAAGGCCTCCTGGCGCCGCACCGGCCCAAGGAGC
CCGCGTGGTTCCTGGCCACCGTCGGCGTCTCGCCCGACCACCAGGGCAAGGGTCTGGGCAGCGCCGTCGT
GCTCCCCGGAGTGGAGGCGGCCGAGCGCGCCGGGGTGCCCGCCTTCCTGGAGACCTCCGCGCCCCGCAAC
CTCCCCTTCTACGAGCGGCTCGGCTTCACCGTCACCGCCGACGTCGAGGTGCCCGAAGGACCGCGCACCT
GGTGCATGACCCGCAAGCCCGGTGCCAGTTAACGAATTCTAGATCTTGAGACAAATGGCAGTATTCATCC
ACAATTTTAAAAGAAAAGGGGGGATTGGGGGGTACAGTGCAGGGGAAAGAATAGTAGACATAATAGCAAC
AGACATACAAACTAAAGAATTACAAAAACAAATTACAAAAATTCAAAATTTTCGGGTTTATTACAGGGAC
AGCAGAGATCCACTTTGGCGCCGGCTCGAGGCCTGCAGGTGCAAAGATGGATAAAGTTTTAAACAGAGAG
GAATCTTTGCAGCTAATGGACCTTCTAGGTCTTGAAAGGAGTGGGAATTGGCTCCGGTGCCCGTCAGTGG
GCAGAGCGCACATCGCCCACAGTCCCCGAGAAGTTGGGGGGAGGGGTCGGCAATTGAACCGGTGCCTAGA
GAAGGTGGCGCGGGGTAAACTGGGAAAGTGATGTCGTGTACTGGCTCCGCCTTTTTCCCGAGGGTGGGGG
AGAACCGTATATAAGTGCAGTAGTCGCCGTGAACGTTCTTTTTCGCAACGGGTTTGCCGCCAGAACACAG
GTAAGTGCCGTGTGTGGTTCCCGCGGGCCTGGCCTCTTTACGGGTTATGGCCCTTGCGTGCCTTGAATTA
CTTCCACCTGGCTGCAGTACGTGATTCTTGATCCCGAGCTTCGGGTTGGAAGTGGGTGGGAGAGTTCGAG
GCCTTGCGCTTAAGGAGCCCCTTCGCCTCGTGCTTGAGTTGAGGCCTGGCCTGGGCGCTGGGGCCGCCGC
GTGCGAATCTGGTGGCACCTTCGCGCCTGTCTCGCTGCTTTCGATAAGTCTCTAGCCATTTAAAATTTTT
GATGACCTGCTGCGACGCTTTTTTTCTGGCAAGATAGTCTTGTAAATGCGGGCCAAGATCTGCACACTGG
TATTTCGGTTTTTGGGGCCGCGGGCGGCGACGGGGCCCGTGCGTCCCAGCGCACATGTTCGGCGAGGCGG
GGCCTGCGAGCGCGGCCACCGAGAATCGGACGGGGGTAGTCTCAAGCTGGCCGGCCTGCTCTGGTGCCTG
GCCTCGCGCCGCCGTGTATCGCCCCGCCCTGGGCGGCAAGGCTGGCCCGGTCGGCACCAGTTGCGTGAGC
GGAAAGATGGCCGCTTCCCGGCCCTGCTGCAGGGAGCTCAAAATGGAGGACGCGGCGCTCGGGAGAGCGG
GCGGGTGAGTCACCCACACAAAGGAAAAGGGCCTTTCCGTCCTCAGCCGTCGCTTCATGTGACTCCACGG
AGTACCGGGCGCCGTCCAGGCACCTCGATTAGTTCTCGAGCTTTTGGAGTACGTCGTCTTTAGGTTGGGG
GGAGGGGTTTTATGCGATGGAGTTTCCCCACACTGAGTGGGTGGAGACTGAAGTTAGGCCAGCTTGGCAC
TTGATGTAATTCTCCTTGGAATTTGCCCTTTTTGAGTTTGGATCTTGGTTCATTCTCAAGCCTCAGACAG
TGGTTCAAAGTTTTTTTCTTCCATTTCAGGTGTCGTGAGGCTAGCACCGCCACCATGCTCTCCGTCCAGC
CCAAAGGGAAGCAGAAGGGCTGTGCGGGCTGTAACCGCAAGATCAAGGACCGCTATCTGCTGAAGGCATT
GGACAAGTACTGGCACGAAGACTGCCTCAAGTGTGCCTGCTGTGACTGCCGCCTGGGCGAGGTGGGCTCC
ACCCTCTACACCAAGGCCAACCTCATCCTGTGCCGACGCGACTACCTGAGGCTCTTTGGCACCACAGGGA
ACTGTGCTGCTTGCAGCAAGCTGATCCCAGCCTTCGAGATGGTGATGCGGGCCCGGGACAACGTGTATCA
CCTCGACTGCTTCGCCTGCCAGCTCTGCAACCAGAGATTTTGTGTGGGAGACAAATTCTTCCTGAAGAAC
AACATGATCTTGTGTCAGATGGACTATGAGGAAGGGCAGCTCAATGGCACCTTTGAATCCCAAGTTCAGT
AGTAATGAACTAGTCCGTAACTTGAAAGTATTTCGATTTCTTGGCTTTATATATCTTGTGGAAAGGACGA
CGAGTTTAATAAGTCTGCCCACGGACGCGTTAAGTCGACAATCAACCTCTGGATTACAAAATTTGTGAAA
GATTGACTGGTATTCTTAACTATGTTGCTCCTTTTACGCTATGTGGATACGCTGCTTTAATGCCTTTGTA
TCATGCTATTGCTTCCCGTATGGCTTTCATTTTCTCCTCCTTGTATAAATCCTGGTTGCTGTCTCTTTAT
GAGGAGTTGTGGCCCGTTGTCAGGCAACGTGGCGTGGTGTGCACTGTGTTTGCTGACGCAACCCCCACTG
GTTGGGGCATTGCCACCACCTGTCAGCTCCTTTCCGGGACTTTCGCTTTCCCCCTCCCTATTGCCACGGC
GGAACTCATCGCCGCCTGCCTTGCCCGCTGCTGGACAGGGGCTCGGCTGTTGGGCACTGACAATTCCGTG
GTGTTGTCGGGGAAATCATCGTCCTTTCCTTGGCTGCTCGCCTGTGTTGCCACCTGGATTCTGCGCGGGA
CGTCCTTCTGCTACGTCCCTTCGGCCCTCAATCCAGCGGACCTTCCTTCCCGCGGCCTGCTGCCGGCTCT
GCGGCCTCTTCCGCGTCTTCGCCTTCGCCCTCAGACGAGTCGGATCTCCCTTTGGGCCGCCTCCCCGCGT
CGACTTTAAGACCAATGACTTACAAGGCAGCTGTAGATCTTAGCCACTTTTTAAAAGAAAAGGGGGGACT
GGAAGGGCTAATTCACTCCCAACGAAGACAAGATCTGCTTTTTGCTTGTACTGGGTCTCTCTGGTTAGAC
CAGATCTGAGCCTGGGAGCTCTCTGGCTAACTAGGGAACCCACTGCTTAAGCCTCAATAAAGCTTGCCTT
GAGTGCTTCAAGTAGTGTGTGCCCGTCTGTTGTGTGACTCTGGTAACTAGAGATCCCTCAGACCCTTTTA
GTCAGTGTGGAAAATCTCTAGCAGTACGTATAGTAGTTCATGTCATCTTATTATTCAGTATTTATAACTT
GCAAAGAAATGAATATCAGAGAGTGAGAGGAACTTGTTTATTGCAGCTTATAATGGTTACAAATAAAGCA
ATAGCATCACAAATTTCACAAATAAAGCATTTTTTTCACTGCATTCTAGTTGTGGTTTGTCCAAACTCAT
CAATGTATCTTATCATGTCTGGCTCTAGCTATCCCGCCCCTAACTCCGCCCATCCCGCCCCTAACTCCGC
CCAGTTCCGCCCATTCTCCGCCCCATGGCTGACTAATTTTTTTTATTTATGCAGAGGCCGAGGCCGCCTC
GGCCTCTGAGCTATTCCAGAAGTAGTGAGGAGGCTTTTTTGGAGGCCTAGGGACGTACCCAATTCGCCCT
ATAGTGAGTCGTATTACGCGCGCTCACTGGCCGTCGTTTTACAACGTCGTGACTGGGAAAACCCTGGCGT
TACCCAACTTAATCGCCTTGCAGCACATCCCCCTTTCGCCAGCTGGCGTAATAGCGAAGAGGCCCGCACC
GATCGCCCTTCCCAACAGTTGCGCAGCCTGAATGGCGAATGGG
[124 nt withheld, positions 6134-6257]
C
[91 nt withheld, positions 6259-6349]
A
[49 nt withheld, positions 6351-6399]
CCTTTGACGTTGGAGTCCACGTTCTTT
[37 nt withheld, positions 6427-6463]
ACCCTATCTCGGTCTATTCTTTTGATTTATAAGGGATTTTGCCGATTTCGGCCTATTGGTTAAAAAATGA
GCTGATTTAACAAAAATTTAACGCGAATTTTAACAAAATATTAACGCTTACAATTTAGGTGGCACTTTTC
GGGGAAATGTGCGCGGAACCCCTATTTGTTTATTTTTCTAAATACATTCAAATATGTATCCGCTCATGAG
ACAATAACCCTGATAAATGCTTCAATAATATTGAAAAAGGAAGAGTATGAGTATTCAACATTTCCGTGTC
GCCCTTATTCCCTTTTTTGCGGCATTTTGCCTTCCTGTTTTTGCTCACCCAGAAACGCTGGTGAAAGTAA
AAGATGCTGAAGATCAGTTGGGTGCACGAGTGGGTTACATCGAACTGGATCTCAACAGCGGTAAGATCCT
TGAGAGTTTTCGCCCCGAAGAACGTTTTCCAATGATGAGCACTTTTAAAGTTCTGCTATGTGGCGCGGTA
TTATCCCGTATTGACGCCGGGCAAGAGCAACTCGGTCGCCGCATACACTATTCTCAGAATGACTTGGTTG
AGTACTCACCAGTCACAGAAAAGCATCTTACGGATGGCATGACAGTAAGAGAATTATGCAGTGCTGCCAT
AACCATGAGTGATAACACTGCGGCCAACTTACTTCTGACAACGATCGGAGGACCGAAGGAGCTAACCGCT
TTTTTGCACAACATGGGGGATCATGTAACTCGCCTTGATCGTTGGGAACCGGAGCTGAATGAAGCCATAC
CAAACGACGAGCGTGACACCACGATGCCTGTAGCAATGGCAACAACGTTGCGCAAACTATTAACTGGCGA
ACTACTTACTCTAGCTTCCCGGCAACAATTAATAGACTGGATGGAGGCGGATAAAGTTGCAGGACCACTT
CTGCGCTCGGCCCTTCCGGCTGGCTGGTTTATTGCTGATAAATCTGGAGCCGGTGAGCGTGGGTCTCGCG
GTATCATTGCAGCACTGGGGCCAGATGGTAAGCCCTCCCGTATCGTAGTTATCTACACGACGGGGAGTCA
GGCAACTATGGATGAACGAAATAGACAGATCGCTGAGATAGGTGCCTCACTGATTAAGCATTGGTAACTG
TCAGACCAAGTTTACTCATATATACTTTAGATTGATTTAAAACTTCATTTTTAATTTAAAAGGATCTAGG
TGAAGATCCTTTTTGATAATCTCATGACCAAAATCCCTTAACGTGAGTTTTCGTTCCACTGAGCGTCAGA
CCCCGTAGAAAAGATCAAAGGATCTTCTTGAGATCCTTTTTTTCTGCGCGTAATCTGCTGCTTGCAAACA
AAAAAACCACCGCTACCAGCGGTGGTTTGTTTGCCGGATCAAGAGCTACCAACTCTTTTTCCGAAGGTAA
CTGGCTTCAGCAGAGCGCAGATACCAAATACTGTTCTTCTAGTGTAGCCGTAGTTAGGCCACCACTTCAA
GAACTCTGTAGCACCGCCTACATACCTCGCTCTGCTAATCCTGTTACCAGTGGCTGCTGCCAGTGGCGAT
AAGTCGTGTCTTACCGGGTTGGACTCAAGACGATAGTTACCGGATAAGGCGCAGCGGTCGGGCTGAACGG
GGGGTTCGTGCACACAGCCCAGCTTGGAGCGAACGACCTACACCGAACTGAGATACCTACAGCGTGAGCT
ATGAGAAAGCGCCACGCTTCCCGAAGGGAGAAAGGCGGACAGGTATCCGGTAAGCGGCAGGGTCGGAACA
GGAGAGCGCACGAGGGAGCTTCCAGGGGGAAACGCCTGGTATCTTTATAGTCCTGTCGGGTTTCGCCACC
TCTGACTTGAGCGTCGATTTTTGTGATGCTCGTCAGGGGGGCGGAGCCTATGGAAAAACGCCAGCAACGC
GGCCTTTTTACGGTTCCTGGCCTTTTGCTGGCCTTTTGCTCACATGTTCTTTCCTGCGTTATCCCCTGAT
TCTGTGGATAACCGTATTACCGCCTTTGAGTGAGCTGATACCGCTCGCCGCAGCCGAACGACCGAGCGCA
GCGAGTCAGTGAGCGAGGAAGCGGAAGAGCGCCCAATACGCAAACCGCCTCTCCCCGCGCGTTGGCCGAT
TCATTAATGCAGCTGGCACGACAGGTTTCCCGACTGGAAAGCGGGCAGTGAGCGCAACGCAATTAATGTG
AGTTAGCTCACTCATTAGGCACCCCAGGCTTTACACTTTATGCTTCCGGCTCGTATGTTGTGTGGAATTG
TGAGCGGATAACAATTTCACACAGGAAACAGCTATGACCATGATTACGCCAAGCGCGCAATTAACCCTCA
CTAAAGGGAACAAAAGCTGGAGCTGCAAGC
Features (pLannotate 1.2.2; 31 found; start..end, strand, type, name):
      5..231     +  promoter       RSV promoter: Rous sarcoma virus enhancer/promoter
    232..412     +  LTR            5' LTR (truncated): truncated 5' long terminal repeat (LTR) from HIV-1
    459..584     +  misc_feature   HIV-1 Ψ: packaging signal of human immunodeficiency virus type 1
    568..931     +  CDS            HIV-1 gag (fragment): gag protein from human immunodeficiency virus 1; gag
   1077..1310    +  misc_feature   RRE: The Rev response element (RRE) of HIV-1 allows for Rev-dependent mRNA export from the nucleus to the cytoplasm.
   1687..1713    +  CDS            Rev (fragment): human immunodeficiency virus 1 (HIV-1) Rev protein; rev; enhances nuclear export of unspliced and incompletely spliced viral mRNAs
   1720..1743    +  promoter       SV40 promoter (fragment): SV40 early promoter
   1744..1815    +  promoter       SV40 promoter (fragment): SV40 enhancer and early promoter
   1839..1974    +  rep_origin     SV40 ori: SV40 origin of replication
   2020..2616    +  CDS            PuroR (fragment): puromycin N-acetyltransferase; pac from Streptomyces; confers resistance to puromycin
   2665..2782    +  misc_feature   cPPT/CTS: central polypurine tract and central termination sequence of HIV-1
   2847..2913    +  CDS            small t antigen (fragment): SV40 (simian virus 40) small t antigen
   2920..4098    +  promoter       EF-1α promoter: strong constitutive promoter for human elongation factor EF-1α
   4115..4549    +  CDS            LMO1 (fragment): RBTN1_HUMAN - Also known as RBTN1, RHOM1, TTG1. Experimental evidence at protein level: Swiss-Prot protein existence level 1. May be involved in gene regulation within neural lineage cells potentially by direct DNA binding or by binding to other transcription factors. From Homo sapiens (Human).
   4565..4618    +  promoter       U6 promoter (fragment): RNA polymerase III promoter for human U6 snRNA
   4660..5248    +  misc_feature   WPRE: woodchuck hepatitis virus posttranscriptional regulatory element
   5299..5318    +  misc_feature   cPPT/CTS (fragment): central polypurine tract and central termination sequence of HIV-1
   5320..5553    +  LTR            3' LTR (ΔU3): self-inactivating 3' long terminal repeat (LTR) from HIV-1
   5631..5752    +  polyA_signal   SV40 poly(A) signal: SV40 polyadenylation signal
   5792..5927    +  rep_origin     SV40 ori: SV40 origin of replication
   5948..5966    -  promoter       T7 promoter: promoter for bacteriophage T7 RNA polymerase
   5974..6129    +  CDS            lacZα (fragment): LacZα fragment of β-galactosidase; lacZ fragment
   6134..6562    +  rep_origin     f1 ori (sequence partly withheld): f1 bacteriophage origin of replication; arrow indicates direction of (+) strand synthesis
   6615..6719    +  promoter       AmpR promoter: bla
   6720..7580    +  CDS            AmpR: β-lactamase; bla; confers resistance to ampicillin, carbenicillin, and related antibiotics
   7751..8339    +  rep_origin     ori: high-copy-number ColE1/pMB1/pBR322/pUC origin of replication
   8522..8614    +  CDS            lacI (fragment): lac repressor; lacI; The lac repressor binds to the lac operator to inhibit transcription in E. coli. This inhibition can be relieved by adding lactose or isopropyl-β-D-thiogalactopyranoside (IPTG).
   8627..8648    +  protein_bind   CAP binding site: CAP binding activates transcription in the presence of cAMP. E. coli catabolite activator protein
   8663..8693    +  promoter       lac promoter: promoter for the E. coli lac operon
   8701..8717    +  protein_bind   lac operator: The lac repressor binds to the lac operator to inhibit transcription in E. coli. This inhibition can be relieved by adding lactose or isopropyl-β-D-thiogalactopyranoside (IPTG). lac repressor encoded by lacI
   8762..8780    +  promoter       T3 promoter: promoter for bacteriophage T3 RNA polymerase
