[The description below was written by a language model from this plasmid's Addgene catalogue record and pLannotate feature annotations shown in this document.]
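Description:
TFORF0941 is a lentiviral mammalian expression plasmid built on the pLX_TRC317 backbone and carrying the human LMO1 open reading frame (also known as RBTN1, RHOM1 or TTG1). It belongs to a barcoded transcription factor ORF collection. It is propagated in E. coli through a high-copy ColE1/pUC-type origin with ampicillin selection (AmpR), and the backbone also holds an f1 origin, residual lac and lacZα elements, and T7 and T3 promoters. The depositor warns that the plasmid can recombine, as is common for LTR-containing vectors.

The viral portion has a third-generation, self-inactivating layout. An RSV promoter drives a truncated HIV-1 5' LTR, followed by the Ψ packaging signal with a partial gag sequence, the RRE for Rev-dependent export of genomic RNA, a cPPT/CTS, and a ΔU3 3' LTR followed by an SV40 polyadenylation signal. Two cassettes lie between the LTRs. An SV40 early promoter/origin region sits immediately upstream of the puromycin N-acetyltransferase gene and presumably drives it, allowing selection of transduced cells. Further downstream, the strong constitutive EF-1α promoter drives LMO1, and a WPRE after the ORF enhances transcript stability and expression.

According to the record, each plasmid in the collection carries a unique 24-bp barcode that identifies the transcription factor. The feature table does not annotate this barcode. A short U6 promoter fragment is called between the ORF and the WPRE, but the record does not explain its role. The construct is intended for overexpressing LMO1 in mammalian cells, alone or in pooled screens in which barcode readout reveals which factors drive a phenotype such as directed differentiation.
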