Addgene plasmid #141762: TFORF0941
Purpose: Lentiviral vector for overexpressing transcription factor ORFs with unique 24-bp barcodes. Barcodes facilitate identification of transcription factors in pooled screens.
Depositing lab: Feng Zhang. Depositing organization: Broad Institute. Publication: A transcription factor atlas of directed differentiation. Joung J, Ma S, Tay T, Geiger-Schuller KR, Kirchgatterer PC, Verdine VK, Guo B, Arias-Garcia MA, Allen WE, Singh A, Kuksenko O, Abudayyeh OO, Gootenberg JS, Fu Z, Macrae RK, Buenrostro JD, Regev A, Zhang F. Cell. 2023 Jan 5;186(1):209-229.e26. doi: 10.1016/j.cell.2022.11.026. PubMed 36608654.
Backbone
  Vector backbone: pLX_TRC317
  Backbone manufacturer: Broad Institute Genetic Perturbation Platform
  Backbone size w/o insert (bp): 8264
  Vector type: Mammalian Expression, Lentiviral
  Selectable markers: Puromycin
Growth in bacteria
  Bacterial resistance: Ampicillin, 100 μg/mL
  Growth temperature: 37°C
  Growth strain: NEB Stable
  Copy number: High Copy
Gene/Insert
  Gene/Insert name: LMO1
  Species: H. sapiens (human)
  Insert size (bp): 539
  Entrez Gene: LMO1 (a.k.a. RBTN1, RHOM1, TTG1)
  Promoter: EF1a
  Cloning method: Unknown
  Sequencing primers: 5′ GGGTGGAGACTGAAGTTAGGCCAG; 3′ CACATAGCGTAAAAGGAGCAACATAG
Terms and licenses: Academic/Nonprofit Terms; Industry Terms: Not Available to Industry
Depositor comments: XM_011520099,XM_011520098,ENST00000534484 . The transcription factor ORF portion of this plasmid was synthesized by Genewiz. Please test multiple small colonies in case of plasmid recombination. To make this collection available in a timely manner, a portion of this collection was not fully sequenced by Addgene. If an Addgene verified full plasmid sequence is not available, please contact us prior to placing an order to request the full sequence.
How to cite: TFORF0941 was a gift from Feng Zhang (Addgene plasmid # 141762 ; http://n2t.net/addgene:141762 ; RRID:Addgene_141762)
