>Addgene plasmid #141762 | TFORF0941 | depositor partial sequence | sequence record 277423 | Insert
ACCGCCACCATGCTCTCCGTCCAGCCCAAAGGGAAGCAGAAGGGCTGTGCGGGCTGTAACCGCAAGATCA
AGGACCGCTATCTGCTGAAGGCATTGGACAAGTACTGGCACGAAGACTGCCTCAAGTGTGCCTGCTGTGA
CTGCCGCCTGGGCGAGGTGGGCTCCACCCTCTACACCAAGGCCAACCTCATCCTGTGCCGACGCGACTAC
CTGAGGCTCTTTGGCACCACAGGGAACTGTGCTGCTTGCAGCAAGCTGATCCCAGCCTTCGAGATGGTGA
TGCGGGCCCGGGACAACGTGTATCACCTCGACTGCTTCGCCTGCCAGCTCTGCAACCAGAGATTTTGTGT
GGGAGACAAATTCTTCCTGAAGAACAACATGATCTTGTGTCAGATGGACTATGAGGAAGGGCAGCTCAAT
GGCACCTTTGAATCCCAAGTTCAGTAGTAATGAACTAGTCCGTAACTTGAAAGTATTTCGATTTCTTGGC
TTTATATATCTTGTGGAAAGGACGACGAGTTTAATAAGTCTGCCCACGG
