>Addgene plasmid #141762 | TFORF0941 | depositor partial sequence | sequence record 277424 | Barcode
CGAGTTTAATAAGTCTGCCCACGG
